Addgene plasmid #171158: pCAG-ChroMD-mRuby2-ST
Purpose: Cation channelrhodopsin ChroMD fused to mRuby2 fluorophore and targeted to the neuronal soma and proximal dendrites
Depositing lab: Hillel Adesnik. Depositing organization: University of California, Berkeley. Publication: High-performance microbial opsins for spatially and temporally precise perturbations of large neuronal networks. Sridharan S, Gajowa MA, Ogando MB, Jagadisan UK, Abdeladim L, Sadahiro M, Bounds HA, Hendricks WD, Turney TS, Tayler I, Gopakumar K, Oldenburg IA, Brohawn SG, Adesnik H. Neuron. 2022 Jan 27. pii: S0896-6273(22)00008-3. doi: 10.1016/j.neuron.2022.01.008. PubMed 35120626.
Backbone
  Vector backbone: pCAGGS
  Vector type: Mammalian Expression
Growth in bacteria
  Bacterial resistance: Ampicillin, 100 μg/mL
  Growth temperature: 37°C
  Growth strain: DH5alpha
  Copy number: High Copy
Gene/Insert
  Gene/Insert name: ChroMD
  Species: Synthetic
Terms and licenses: Academic/Nonprofit Terms; Industry Terms: Not Available to Industry
How to cite: pCAG-ChroMD-mRuby2-ST was a gift from Hillel Adesnik (Addgene plasmid # 171158 ; http://n2t.net/addgene:171158 ; RRID:Addgene_171158)
