[The description below was written by a language model from this plasmid's Addgene catalogue record and pLannotate feature annotations shown in this document.]
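Description:
pCAG-ChroMD-mRuby2-ST is a mammalian expression plasmid built on the pCAGGS backbone for strong, constitutive expression of a soma-targeted optogenetic actuator in neurons. It is maintained in E. coli as a high-copy plasmid through a ColE1/pUC-type origin and selected with ampicillin via the β-lactamase gene. An SV40 origin is also present, which can support episomal replication in cells that supply large T antigen. Remnants of lac regulatory sequence and a T3 promoter appear to be backbone carry-over.

The payload is driven by the CAG promoter, made up of the CMV immediate-early enhancer, the chicken β-actin promoter and a chimeric β-actin/β-globin intron. The open reading frame encodes ChroMD, a synthetic cation channelrhodopsin. The automated annotation does not recognise the opsin as a whole, picking up only a short match to the channelrhodopsin CoChR in the unannotated region upstream of the fluorophore. The opsin is fused to the red fluorescent protein mRuby2, followed by a fragment of the rat Kv2.1 potassium channel (Kcnb1). This fragment is the "ST" soma-targeting motif, which restricts the fusion to the cell body and proximal dendrites. Downstream lie a short chimeric intron, a WPRE to enhance transcript stability and expression, and a bovine growth hormone polyadenylation signal, with the backbone's rabbit β-globin poly(A) signal further on.

By confining the opsin to the soma, the construct limits unwanted activation of passing neurites, which supports spatially and temporally precise light-driven excitation of individual neurons in large networks. mRuby2 fluorescence identifies the expressing cells. The record does not specify a delivery method, and the plasmid carries no viral packaging elements.
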