Features (pLannotate 1.2.2; 26 found; start..end, strand, type, name):
      5..384     +  enhancer       CMV enhancer: human cytomegalovirus immediate early enhancer
    386..661     +  promoter       chicken β-actin promoter: No description available
    662..1678    +  intron         chimeric intron: chimera between introns from chicken β-actin and rabbit β-globin
   1676..1732    +  CDS            HBB (fragment): HBB_LEPEU - Experimental evidence at protein level: Swiss-Prot protein existence level 1. Involved in oxygen transport from the lung to the various peripheral tissues. From Lepus europaeus (European hare).
   1732..1759    +  misc_feature   MCS (fragment): multiple cloning site
   2392..2419    +  CDS            CoChR (fragment): high-photocurrent channelrhodopsin from Chloromonas oogama (Shemesh et al., 2017)
   2756..3466    +  CDS            mRuby2: mRuby2 is a basic (constitutively fluorescent) red fluorescent protein published in 2012, derived from Entacmaea quadricolor. It has moderate acid sensitivity.
   3449..3670    +  CDS            Kcnb1 (fragment): KCNB1_RAT - Experimental evidence at protein level: Swiss-Prot protein existence level 1. Voltage-gated potassium channel that mediates transmembrane potassium transport in excitable membranes, primarily in the brain, but also in the pancreas and cardiovascular system. Contributes to the regulation of the action potential (AP) repolarization, duration and frequency of repetitive AP firing in neurons, muscle cells and endocrine cells and plays a role in homeostatic attenuation of electrical excitability throughout the brain (PubMed:10024359, PubMed:10618149, PubMed:12451110, PubMed:17379638, Pu
   3690..3822    +  intron         chimeric intron: chimera between introns from human β-globin and immunoglobulin heavy chain genes
   3831..4419    +  misc_feature   WPRE: woodchuck hepatitis virus posttranscriptional regulatory element
   4423..4439    +  misc_feature   MCS (fragment): pUC18/19 multiple cloning site
   4452..4563    +  polyA_signal   bGH poly(A) signal: bovine growth hormone polyadenylation signal
   4659..4677    -  promoter       T3 promoter: promoter for bacteriophage T3 RNA polymerase
   4716..4784    +  CDS            HBB (fragment): HBB_PONPY - Experimental evidence at transcript level: Swiss-Prot protein existence level 2. Involved in oxygen transport from the lung to the various peripheral tissues. From Pongo pygmaeus (Bornean orangutan).
   4855..4910    +  polyA_signal   β-globin poly(A) signal: rabbit β-globin polyadenylation signal (Gil and Proudfoot, 1987)
   5295..5311    -  protein_bind   lac operator: The lac repressor binds to the lac operator to inhibit transcription in E. coli. This inhibition can be relieved by adding lactose or isopropyl-β-D-thiogalactopyranoside (IPTG). lac repressor encoded by lacI
   5319..5349    -  promoter       lac promoter: promoter for the E. coli lac operon
   5364..5385    -  protein_bind   CAP binding site: CAP binding activates transcription in the presence of cAMP. E. coli catabolite activator protein
   5398..5437    -  CDS            lacI (fragment): lac repressor; lacI; The lac repressor binds to the lac operator to inhibit transcription in E. coli. This inhibition can be relieved by adding lactose or isopropyl-β-D-thiogalactopyranoside (IPTG).
   5444..5466    +  promoter       SV40 promoter (fragment): SV40 enhancer and early promoter
   5490..5625    +  rep_origin     SV40 ori: SV40 origin of replication
   5645..5779    +  polyA_signal   SV40 poly(A) signal: SV40 polyadenylation signal
   5781..5835    -  CDS            lacI (fragment): lac repressor; lacI; The lac repressor binds to the lac operator to inhibit transcription in E. coli. This inhibition can be relieved by adding lactose or isopropyl-β-D-thiogalactopyranoside (IPTG).
   6018..6606    -  rep_origin     ori: high-copy-number ColE1/pMB1/pBR322/pUC origin of replication
   6777..7637    -  CDS            AmpR: β-lactamase; bla; confers resistance to ampicillin, carbenicillin, and related antibiotics
   7638..7742    -  promoter       AmpR promoter: bla
>Addgene plasmid #171158 | pCAG-ChroMD-mRuby2-ST | addgene full sequence | sequence record 338739 | Addgene NGS Result
GGTCGACATTGATTATTGACTAGTTATTAATAGTAATCAATTACGGGGTCATTAGTTCATAGCCCATATA
TGGAGTTCCGCGTTACATAACTTACGGTAAATGGCCCGCCTGGCTGACCGCCCAACGACCCCCGCCCATT
GACGTCAATAATGACGTATGTTCCCATAGTAACGCCAATAGGGACTTTCCATTGACGTCAATGGGTGGAG
TATTTACGGTAAACTGCCCACTTGGCAGTACATCAAGTGTATCATATGCCAAGTACGCCCCCTATTGACG
TCAATGACGGTAAATGGCCCGCCTGGCATTATGCCCAGTACATGACCTTATGGGACTTTCCTACTTGGCA
GTACATCTACGTATTAGTCATCGCTATTACCATGGTCGAGGTGAGCCCCACGTTCTGCTTCACTCTCCCC
ATCTCCCCCCCCTCCCCACCCCCAATTTTGTATTTATTTATTTTTTAATTATTTTGTGCAGCGATGGGGG
CGGGGGGGGGGGGGGGGCGCGCCRGGGGGGGGGGGGGGGGGGGGGGGGSGGGGSGGGGCGAGGCGGAGAG
GTGCGGCGGCAGCCAATCAGAGCGGCGCGCTCCGAAAGTTTCCTTTTATGGCGAGGCGGCGGCGGCGGCG
GCCCTATAAAAAGCGAAGCGCGCGGCGGGCGGGAGTCGCTGCGCGCTGCCTTCGCCCCGTGCCCCGCTCC
GCCGCCGCCTCGCGCCGCCCGCCCCGGCTCTGACTGACCGCGTTACTCCCACAGGTGAGCGGGCGGGACG
GCCCTTCTCCTCCGGGCTGTAATTAGCGCTTGGTTTAATGACGGCTTGTTTCTTTTCTGTGGCTGCGTGA
AAGCCTTGAGGGGCTCCGGGAGGGCCCTTTGTGCGGGGGGAGCGGCTCGGGGGGTGCGTGCGTGTGTGTG
TGCGTGGGGAGCGCCGCGTGCGGCTCCGCGCTGCCCGGCGGCTGTGAGCGCTGCGGGCGCGGCGCGGGGC
TTTGTGCGCTCCGCAGTGTGCGCGAGGGGAGCGCGGCCGGGGGCGGTGCCCCGCGGTGCGGGGGGGGCTG
CGAGGGGAACAAAGGCTGCGTGCGGGGTGTGTGCGTGGGGGGGTGAGCAGGGGGTGTGGGCGCGTCGGTC
GGGCTGCAACCCCCCCTGCACCCCCCTCCCCGAGTTGCTGAGCACGGCCCGGCTTCGGGTGCGGGGCTCC
GTACGGGGCGTGGCGCGGGGCTCGCCGTGCCGGGCGGGGGGTGGCGGCAGGTGGGGGTGCCGGGCGGGGC
GGGGCCGCCTCGGGCCGGGGAGGGCTCGGGGGAGGGGCGCGGCGGCCCCCGGAGCGCCGGCGGCTGTCGA
GGCGCGGCGAGCCGCAGCCATTGCCTTTTATGGTAATCGTGCGAGAGGGCGCAGGGACTTCCTTTGTCCC
AAATCTGTGCGGAGCCGAAATCTGGGAGGCGCCGCCGCACCCCCTCTAGCGGGCGCGGGGCGAAGCGGTG
CGGCGCCGGCAGGAAGGAAATGGGCGGGGAGGGCCTTCGTGCGTCGCCGCGCCGCCGTCCCCTTCTCCCT
CTCCAGCCTCGGGGCTGTCCGCGGGGGGACGGCTGCCTTCGGGGGGGACGGGGCAGGGCGGGGTTCGGCT
TCTGGCGTGTGACCGGCGGCTCTAGAGCCTCTGCTAACCATGTTCATGCCTTCTTCTTTTTCCTACAGCT
CCTGGGCAACGTGCTGGTTATTGTGCTGTCTCATCATTTTGGCAAAGAATTCGGTACCGCGGGCCCGGGA
TCCACCGGTGCTAGTATGGAAACAGCCGCCACAATGACCCACGCCTTTATCTCAGCCGTGCCTAGCGCCG
AAGCCACAATTAGAGGCCTGCTGAGCGCCGCAGCAGTGGTGACACCAGCAGCAGACGCTCACGGAGAAAC
CTCTAACGCCACAACAGCCGGAGCCGATCACGGTTGCTTCCCCCACATCAACCACGGAACCGAGCTGCAG
CACAAGATCGCAGTGGGACTCCAGTGGTTCACCGTGATCGTGGCTATCGTGCAGCTCATCTTCTACGGTT
GGCACAGCTTCAAGGCCACAACCGGCTGGGAGGAGGTCTACGTCTGCGTGATCGAGCTCGTCAAGTGCTT
CATCGAGCTGTTCCACGAGGTCGACAGCCCAGCCACAGTGTACCAGACCAACGGAGGAGCCGTGATTTGG
CTGCGGTACAGCGATTGGCTCCTGACTTGCCCCGTGATCCTGATCCACCTGAGCAACCTGACCGGACTGC
ACGAAGAGTACAGCAAGCGGACCATGACCATCCTGGTGACCGACATCGGCAACATCGTGTGGGGGATCAC
AGCCGCCTTTACAAAGGGCCCCCTGAAGATCCTGTTCTTCATGATCGGCCTGTTCTACGGCGTGACTTGC
TTCTTCCAGATCGCCAAGGTGTATATCGAGAGCTACCACACCCTGCCCAAAGGCGTCTGCCGGAAGATTT
GCAAGATCATGGCCTACGTCTTCTTCTGCTCTTGGCTGATGTTCCCCGTGATGTTCATCGCCGGACACGA
GGGACTGGGCCTGATCACACCTTACACCAGCGGAATCGGCCACCTGATCCTGGATCTGATCAGCAAGAAC
ACTTGGGGCTTCCTGGGCCACCACCTGAGAGTGAAGATCCACGAGCACATCCTGATCCACGGCGACATCC
GGAAGACAACCACCATCAACGTGGCCGGCGAGAACATGGAGATCGAGACCTTCGTCGACGAGGAGGAGGA
GGGAGGAGTGGCGGCCGCACCGGTAATGGTGTCTAAGGGCGAAGAGCTGATCAAGGAAAATATGCGTATG
AAGGTGGTCATGGAAGGTTCGGTCAACGGCCACCAATTCAAATGCACAGGTGAAGGAGAAGGCAATCCGT
ACATGGGAACTCAAACCATGAGGATCAAAGTCATCGAGGGAGGACCCCTGCCATTTGCCTTTGACATTCT
TGCCACGTCGTTCATGTATGGCAGCCGTACTTTTATCAAGTACCCGAAAGGCATTCCTGATTTCTTTAAA
CAGTCCTTTCCTGAGGGTTTTACTTGGGAAAGAGTTACGAGATACGAAGATGGTGGAGTCGTCACCGTCA
TGCAGGACACCAGCCTTGAGGATGGCTGTCTCGTTTACCACGTCCAAGTCAGAGGGGTAAACTTTCCCTC
CAATGGTCCCGTGATGCAGAAGAAGACCAAGGGTTGGGAGCCTAATACAGAGATGATGTATCCAGCAGAT
GGTGGTCTGAGGGGATACACTCATATGGCACTGAAAGTTGATGGTGGTGGCCATCTGTCTTGCTCTTTCG
TAACAACTTACAGGTCAAAAAAGACCGTCGGGAACATCAAGATGCCCGGTATCCATGCCGTTGATCACCG
CCTGGAAAGGTTAGAGGAAAGTGACAATGAAATGTTCGTAGTACAACGCGAACACGCAGTTGCCAAGTTC
GCCGGGCTTGGTGGTGGGATGGACGAGCTGTACAAGGCCCTAGAGCAGTCCCAGCCCATCCTCAACACCA
AGGAGATGGCCCCGCAGAGCAAGCCTCCAGAGGAGCTGGAGATGAGCAGCATGCCCAGCCCCGTGGCCCC
TCTGCCCGCACGCACGGAGGGCGTCATCGACATGCGGAGCATGTCCAGCATTGACAGCTTCATCAGCTGT
GCCACGGACTTCCCTGAAGCCACCAGATTCTAAGGACTCGAGGCCGCAGGTAAGTATCAAGGTTACAAGA
CAGGTTTAAGGAGACCAATAGAAACTGGGCTTGTCGAGACAGAGAAGACTCTTGCGTTTCTGATAGGCAC
CTATTGGTCTTACTGACATCCACTTTGCCTTTCTCTCCACAGGTGTCGACAATCAACCTCTGGATTACAA
AATTTGTGAAAGATTGACTGGTATTCTTAACTATGTTGCTCCTTTTACGCTATGTGGATACGCTGCTTTA
ATGCCTTTGTATCATGCTATTGCTTCCCGTATGGCTTTCATTTTCTCCTCCTTGTATAAATCCTGGTTGC
TGTCTCTTTATGAGGAGTTGTGGCCCGTTGTCAGGCAACGTGGCGTGGTGTGCACTGTGTTTGCTGACGC
AACCCCCACTGGTTGGGGCATTGCCACCACCTGTCAGCTCCTTTCCGGGACTTTCGCTTTCCCCCTCCCT
ATTGCCACGGCGGAACTCATCGCCGCCTGCCTTGCCCGCTGCTGGACAGGGGCTCGGCTGTTGGGCACTG
ACAATTCCGTGGTGTTGTCGGGGAAGCTGACGTCCTTTCCATGGCTGCTCGCCTGTGTTGCCACCTGGAT
TCTGCGCGGGACGTCCTTCTGCTACGTCCCTTCGGCCCTCAATCCAGCGGACCTTCCTTCCCGCGGCCTG
CTGCCGGCTCTGCGGCCTCTTCCGCGTCTTCGCCTTCGCCCTCAGACGAGTCGGATCTCCCTTTGGGCCG
CCTCCCCGCCTGGAATTCGAGCTCGGTACGATCAGCCTCGACTGTGCCTTCTAGTTGCCAGCCATCTGTT
GTTTGCCCCTCCCCCGTGCCTTCCTTGACCCTGGAAGGTGCCACTCCCACTGTCCTTTCCTAATAAAATG
AGGAAATTGCATCGCATTGTCTGAGTAGGTGTCATTCTATTCTGGGGGGTGGGGTGGGGCAGGACAGCAA
GGGGGAGGATTGGGAAGACAATAGCCCAGCTTTTGTTCCCTTTAGTGAGGGTTAATTGCGCGCTTSKSGK
WRWMATKGTYATMSSYKWWTYCWCTCCTCAGGTGCAGGCTGCCTATCAGAAGGTGGTGGCTGGTGTGGCC
AATGCCCTGGCTCACAAATACCACTGAGATCTTTTTCCCTCTGCCAAAAATTATGGGGACATCATGAAGC
CCCTTGAGCATCTGACTTCTGGCTAATAAAGGAAATTTATTTTCATTGCAATAGTGTGTTGGAATTTTTT
GTGTCTCTCACTCGGAAGGACATATGGGAGGGCAAATCATTTAAAACATCAGAATGAGTATTTGGTTTAG
AGTTTGGCAACATATGCCCATATGCTGGCTGCCATGAACAAAGGTTGGCTATAAAGAGGTCATCAGTATA
TGAAACAGCCCCCTGCTGTCCATTCCTTATTCCATAGAAAAGCCTTGACTTGAGGTTAGATTTTTTTTAT
ATTTTGTTTTGTGTTATTTTTTTCTTTAACATCCCTAAAATTTTCCTTACATGTTTTACTAGCCAGATTT
TTCCTCCTCTCCTGACTACTCCCAGTCATAGCTGTCCCTCTTCTCTTATGGAGATCCCTCGACCTGCAGC
CCAAGCTTGGCGTAATCATGGTCATAGCTGTTTCCTGTGTGAAATTGTTATCCGCTCACAATTCCACACA
ACATACGAGCCGGAAGCATAAAGTGTAAAGCCTGGGGTGCCTAATGAGTGAGCTAACTCACATTAATTGC
GTTGCGCTCACTGCCCGCTTTCCAGTCGGGAAACCTGTCGTGCCAGCGGATCCGCATCTCAATTAGTCAG
CAACCATAGTCCCGCCCCTAACTCCGCCCATCCCGCCCCTAACTCCGCCCAGTTCCGCCCATTCTCCGCC
CCATGGCTGACTAATTTTTTTTATTTATGCAGAGGCCGAGGCCGCCTCGGCCTCTGAGCTATTCCAGAAG
TAGTGAGGAGGCTTTTTTGGAGGCCTAGGCTTTTGCAAAAAGCTAACTTGTTTATTGCAGCTTATAATGG
TTACAAATAAAGCAATAGCATCACAAATTTCACAAATAAAGCATTTTTTTCACTGCATTCTAGTTGTGGT
TTGTCCAAACTCATCAATGTATCTTATCATGTCTGGATCCGCTGCATTAATGAATCGGCCAACGCGCGGG
GAGAGGCGGTTTGCGTATTGGGCGCTCTTCCGCTTCCTCGCTCACTGACTCGCTGCGCTCGGTCGTTCGG
CTGCGGCGAGCGGTATCAGCTCACTCAAAGGCGGTAATACGGTTATCCACAGAATCAGGGGATAACGCAG
GAAAGAACATGTGAGCAAAAGGCCAGCAAAAGGCCAGGAACCGTAAAAAGGCCGCGTTGCTGGCGTTTTT
CCATAGGCTCCGCCCCCCTGACGAGCATCACAAAAATCGACGCTCAAGTCAGAGGTGGCGAAACCCGACA
GGACTATAAAGATACCAGGCGTTTCCCCCTGGAAGCTCCCTCGTGCGCTCTCCTGTTCCGACCCTGCCGC
TTACCGGATACCTGTCCGCCTTTCTCCCTTCGGGAAGCGTGGCGCTTTCTCATAGCTCACGCTGTAGGTA
TCTCAGTTCGGTGTAGGTCGTTCGCTCCAAGCTGGGCTGTGTGCACGAACCCCCCGTTCAGCCCGACCGC
TGCGCCTTATCCGGTAACTATCGTCTTGAGTCCAACCCGGTAAGACACGACTTATCGCCACTGGCAGCAG
CCACTGGTAACAGGATTAGCAGAGCGAGGTATGTAGGCGGTGCTACAGAGTTCTTGAAGTGGTGGCCTAA
CTACGGCTACACTAGAAGAACAGTATTTGGTATCTGCGCTCTGCTGAAGCCAGTTACCTTCGGAAAAAGA
GTTGGTAGCTCTTGATCCGGCAAACAAACCACCGCTGGTAGCGGTGGTTTTTTTGTTTGCAAGCAGCAGA
TTACGCGCAGAAAAAAAGGATCTCAAGAAGATCCTTTGATCTTTTCTACGGGGTCTGACGCTCAGTGGAA
CGAAAACTCACGTTAAGGGATTTTGGTCATGAGATTATCAAAAAGGATCTTCACCTAGATCCTTTTAAAT
TAAAAATGAAGTTTTAAATCAATCTAAAGTATATATGAGTAAACTTGGTCTGACAGTTACCAATGCTTAA
TCAGTGAGGCACCTATCTCAGCGATCTGTCTATTTCGTTCATCCATAGTTGCCTGACTCCCCGTCGTGTA
GATAACTACGATACGGGAGGGCTTACCATCTGGCCCCAGTGCTGCAATGATACCGCGAGACCCACGCTCA
CCGGCTCCAGATTTATCAGCAATAAACCAGCCAGCCGGAAGGGCCGAGCGCAGAAGTGGTCCTGCAACTT
TATCCGCCTCCATCCAGTCTATTAATTGTTGCCGGGAAGCTAGAGTAAGTAGTTCGCCAGTTAATAGTTT
GCGCAACGTTGTTGCCATTGCTACAGGCATCGTGGTGTCACGCTCGTCGTTTGGTATGGCTTCATTCAGC
TCCGGTTCCCAACGATCAAGGCGAGTTACATGATCCCCCATGTTGTGCAAAAAAGCGGTTAGCTCCTTCG
GTCCTCCGATCGTTGTCAGAAGTAAGTTGGCCGCAGTGTTATCACTCATGGTTATGGCAGCACTGCATAA
TTCTCTTACTGTCATGCCATCCGTAAGATGCTTTTCTGTGACTGGTGAGTACTCAACCAAGTCATTCTGA
GAATAGTGTATGCGGCGACCGAGTTGCTCTTGCCCGGCGTCAATACGGGATAATACCGCGCCACATAGCA
GAACTTTAAAAGTGCTCATCATTGGAAAACGTTCTTCGGGGCGAAAACTCTCAAGGATCTTACCGCTGTT
GAGATCCAGTTCGATGTAACCCACTCGTGCACCCAACTGATCTTCAGCATCTTTTACTTTCACCAGCGTT
TCTGGGTGAGCAAAAACAGGAAGGCAAAATGCCGCAAAAAAGGGAATAAGGGCGACACGGAAATGTTGAA
TACTCATACTCTTCCTTTTTCAATATTATTGAAGCATTTATCAGGGTTATTGTCTCATGAGCGGATACAT
ATTTGAATGTATTTAGAAAAATAAACAAATAGGGGTTCCGCGCACATTTCCCCGAAAAGTGCCACCTG
